>Addgene plasmid #133175 | pOPS0534 | addgene full sequence | sequence record 275132 | Addgene NGS Result
CGCTCTTGGACTCCTGTTGATAGATCCAGTAATGACCTCAGAACTCCATCTGGATTTGTTCAGAACGCTC
GGTTGCCGCCGGGCGTTTTTTATTGGTGAGAATCCAGGCAATTGTGTCTCAAAATCTCTGATGTTACATT
GCACAAGATAAAAATATATCATCATGAACAATAAAACTGTCTGCTTACATAAACAGTAATACAAGGGGTG
TTATGAGCCATATTCAGCGTGAAACGAGCTGTAGCCGTCCGCGTCTGAACAGCAACATGGATGCGGATCT
GTATGGCTATAAATGGGCGCGTGATAACGTGGGTCAGAGCGGCGCGACCATTTATCGTCTGTATGGCAAA
CCGGATGCGCCGGAACTGTTTCTGAAACATGGCAAAGGCAGCGTGGCGAACGATGTGACCGATGAAATGG
TGCGTCTGAACTGGCTGACCGAATTTATGCCGCTGCCGACCATTAAACATTTTATTCGCACCCCGGATGA
TGCGTGGCTGCTGACCACCGCGATTCCGGGCAAAACCGCGTTTCAGGTGCTGGAAGAATATCCGGATAGC
GGCGAAAACATTGTGGATGCGCTGGCCGTGTTTCTGCGTCGTCTGCATAGCATTCCGGTGTGCAACTGCC
CGTTTAACAGCGATCGTGTGTTTCGTCTGGCCCAGGCGCAGAGCCGTATGAACAACGGCCTGGTGGATGC
GAGCGATTTTGATGATGAACGTAACGGCTGGCCGGTGGAACAGGTGTGGAAAGAAATGCATAAACTGCTG
CCGTTTAGCCCGGATAGCGTGGTGACCCACGGCGATTTTAGCCTGGATAACCTGATTTTCGATGAAGGCA
AACTGATTGGCTGCATTGATGTGGGCCGTGTGGGCATTGCGGATCGTTATCAGGATCTGGCCATTCTGTG
GAACTGCCTGGGCGAATTTAGCCCGAGCCTGCAAAAACGTCTGTTTCAGAAATATGGCATTGATAATCCG
GATATGAACAAACTGCAATTTCATCTGATGCTGGATGAATTTTTCTAATAATTAATTGAACTACTTTTCC
GCTGCATAACCCTGCTTCGGGGTCATTATAGCGATTTTTTCGGTATATCCATCCTTTTTCGCACGATATA
CAGGATTTTGCCAAAGGGTTCGTGTAGACTTTCCTTGGTGTATCCAACGGCGTCAGCCGGGCAGGATAGG
TGAAGTAGGCCCACCCGCGAGCGGGTGTTCCTTCTTCACTGTCCCTTATTCGCACCTGGCGGTGCTCAAC
GGGAATCCTGCTCTGCGAGGCTGGCCGTAGGCCGGCCGCGATGCAGGTGGCTGCTGAACCCCCAGCCGGA
ACTGACCCCACAAGGCCCTAGCGTTTGCAATGCACCAGGTCATCATTGACCCAGGCGTGTTCCACCAGGC
CGCTGCCTCGCAACTCTTCGCAGGCTTCGCCGACCTGCTCGCGCCACTTCTTCACGCGGGTGGAATCCGA
TCCGCACATGAGGCGGAAGGTTTCCAGCTTGAGCGGGTACGGCTCCCGGTGCGAGCTGAAATAGTCGAAC
ATCCGTCGGGCCGTCGGCGACAGCTTGCGGTACTTCTCCCATATGAATTTCGTGTAGTGGTCGCCAGCAA
ACAGCACGACGATTTCCTCGTCGATCAGGACCTGGCAACGGGACGTTTTCTTGCCACGGTCCAGGACGCG
GAAGCGGTGCAGCAGCGACACCGATTCCAGGTGCCCAACGCGGTCGGACGTGAAGCCCATCGCCGTCGCC
TGTAGGCGCGACAGGCATTCCTCGGCCTTCGTGTAATACCGGCCATTGATCGACCAGCCCAGGTCCTGGC
AAAGCTCGTAGAACGTGAAGGTGATCGGCTCGCCGATAGGGGTGCGCTTCGCGTACTCCAACACCTGCTG
CCACACCAGTTCGTCATCGTCGGCCCGCAGCTCGACGCCGGTGTAGGTGATCTTCACGTCCTTGTTGACG
TGGAAAATGACCTTGTTTTGCAGCGCCTCGCGCGGGATTTTCTTGTTGCGCGTGGTGAACAGGGCAGAGC
GGGCCGTGTCGTTTGGCATCGCTCGCATCGTGTCCGGCCACGGCGCAATATCGAACAAGGAAAGCTGCAT
TTCCTTGATCTGCTGCTTCGTGTGTTTCAGCAACGCGGCCTGCTTGGCTTCGCTGACCTGTTTTGCCAGG
TCCTCGCCGGCGGTTTTTCGCTTCTTGGTCGTCATAGTTCCTCGCGTGTCGATGGTCATCGACTTCGCCA
AACCTGCCGCCTCCTGTTCGAGCCGACGCGAACGCTCCACGGCGGCCGATGGCGCGGGCAGGGCAGGGGG
AGCCAGTTGCACGCTGTCGCGCTCGATCTTGGCCGTAGCTTGCTGGACTATCGAGCCGACGGACTGGAAG
GTTTCGCGGGGCGCACGCATGACGGTGCGGCTTGCGATGGTTTCGGCATCCTCGGCGGAAAACCCCGCGT
CGATCAGTTCTTGCCTGTATGCCTTCCGGTCAAACGTCCGATTCATTCACCCTCCTTGCGGGATTGCCCC
GGAATTAATTCCCCGGATCGATCCGTCGATCTTGATCCCCTGCGCCATCAGATCCTTGGCGGCAAGAAAG
CCATCCAGTTTACTTTGCAGGGCTTCCCAACCTTACCAGAGGGCGCCCCAGCTGGCAATTCCGGTTCGCT
TGCTGTCCATAAAACCGCCCAGTCTAGCTATCGCCATGTAAGCCCACTGCAAGCTACCTGCTTTCTCTTT
GCGCTTGCGTTTTCCCTTGTCCAGATAGCCCAGTAGCTGACATTCATCCGGGGTCAGCACCGTTTCTGCG
GACTGGCTTTCTACGTGGCTGCCATTTTTGGGGTGAGGCCGTTCGCGGCCGAGGGGCGCAGCCCCTGGGG
GGATGGGAGGCCCGCGTTAGCGGGCCGGGAGGGTTCGAGAAGGGGGGGCACCCCCCTTCGGCGTGCGCGG
TCACGCGCACAGGGCGCAGCCCTGGTTAAAAACAAGGTTTATAAATATTGGTTTAAAAGCAGGTTAAAAG
ACAGGTTAGCGGTGGCCGAAAAACGGGCGGAAACCCTTGCAAATGCTGGATTTTCTGCCTGTGGACAGCC
CCTCAAATGTCAATAGGTGCGCCCCTCATCTGTCAGCACTCTGCCCCTCAAGTGTCAAGGATCGCGCCCC
TCATCTGTCAGTAGTCGCGCCCCTCAAGTGTCAATACCGCAGGGCACTTATCCCCAGGCTTGTCCACATC
ATCTGTGGGAAACTCGCGTAAAATCAGGCGTTTTCGCCGATTTGCGAGGCTGGCCAGCTCCACGTCGCCG
GCCGAAATCGAGCCTGCCCCTCATCTGTCAACGCCGCGCCGGGTGAGTCGGCCCCTCAAGTGTCAACGTC
CGCCCCTCATCTGTCAGTGAGGGCCAAGTTTTCCGCGAGGTATCCACAACGCCGGCGGCCCTACATGGCT
CTGCTGTAGTGAGTGGGTTGCGCTCCGGCAGCGGTCCTGATCCCCCGCAGAAAAAAAGGATCTCAAGAAG
ATCCTTTGATCTTTTCTACATTACTGCATGAGCTTGTGGAAGTGTGCTGAGCATAAATGATTCTCCTAGC
TGTTCTTTGGGTAAGTACGCCATCAGGACGTTGTGAGTGGCGCGATTTTTAGCGGCTGAAATCAGCCCTT
GAGCCTGTCGGCAAGTCGCGTCATGAGGTCCATGCGCTCATGCAGGATCGCCACGACCAACGCGGGTTCG
CCCGCACGCGGCAGGCAAAAAACGTAGTGGTGTTCGCAGCGGGCCATCCGCAGCGCGGGAAAGAGTTCGC
TCATGTCCTTAAACGGGCCTTCGCCGGCGGCAAGCCTGGCTATGCCCTGTTCCAGCTTAGCGATATAGCG
GCGCACCTGCGCCGCGCCCCACTCCCGGCGCGTGTAGCGGATGATGCCGCGTAGATCGGCTTCGGCCTCA
GCCGTGAGGATGTAGGCCGTCAAGCGCGATCCCCGCTGAGTTCTTCATCAAGAATTTCGCCGACGCTCTT
GGTGGACACCTTGCCGGCAAGCCCATCGTTGATGCGGTTCCCCAGCATGGTTTTCAGTTCCTGCCATGCC
TGATCGGCATCAGCGTCACCGGGGAACAGACGTTCGAGGGCGTATTGCTTAATGGTCTTGCCCTGCAAGG
CGGCCAGGGCTTTCAGGCTCTGGTGCTGCTGGTCCGTCATGTCGATTGTCAGGCGGCTCATTGGATAACC
TCCATAAAATACACGTAACCACATTAGCACATATGTGGGCGTGAGGCTACAGCGCGAGGCGCATTAAGGT
CGGGAAAATGCGCTAGGCGCATTTAAATTGCGTATTGCTGTAATGCGCCATGCCGGCTAGACTAGGCCCA
AATGGGTATACCCAATTTGACCAAGGGGGACGCGATGAGGGCGGCCAAGCACTACCGACAACTTCTATCC
ATCGACTTCAACATCGAGGCGCTGGCCTTCGTGCCTGGACCCGACGGCACACGCGGCCGGCGCATCCACG
TCCTGGGGCGCGAGGTCCGCGACCGGCCCGGCCTGGTCGAGTACCTTTCGCCGGCGTTCGGCTCGCGGGT
GGCGCTGGACGGCTACTGCAAGGCCAATTTCGATGCAGTGCTGCACCTGGCGTACCCCGATCATCAGCAA
TGGGGCCACGCATGAAGCGCCGAAGCTACGCCATGCTGCGCGCCGCTGCCGCGCTGGCCGTCCTGGTCGT
TGCCTCGCCGGCATGGGCCGAGCTGCGCGGCGAGGTCGTGCGCATCATCGACGGCGACACCATCGACGTG
CTGGTAGACAAGCAGCCGGTGCGCGTGCGCCTGGTGGACATTGACGCGCCGGAAAAGCGGCAAGCCTTCG
GCGAACGTGCGCGCCAGGCGCTGGCCGGCATGGTGTTCCGCCGGCACGTCCTGGTCGACGAGAAGGACAC
CGACCGTTACGGCCGCACGCTGGGCACCGTCTGGGTCAACATGGAGCTGGCCAGCCGGCCGCCGCAGCCG
CGCAACGTCAACGCCGCGATGGTTCACCAGGGCATGGCGTGGGCCTATCGCTTCCACGGCCGCGCGGCCG
ACCCTGAAATGCTGCGGCTCGAACAGGAGGCGCGAGGCAAGCGCGTCGGCCTCTGGTCCGATCCGCACGC
CGTCGAGCCGTGGAAATGGCGACGCGAGAGCAACAACCGGAGGGACGAAGGTTGAAGGTCGCCCGCATCT
ACCTGCGCGCCAGTACGGACGAGCAGAATCTTGAACGCCAGGAGAGCCTTGTAGCGGCCACGCGGGCCGC
CGGGTACTACGTCGCCGGCATCTACCGCGAGAAGGCGTCCGGCGCACGCGCCGACCGGCCCGAGCTGCTG
CGCATGATCGCGGACCTGCAACCTGGTGAAGTCGTCGTTGCGGAGAAGATCGACCGCATCAGCCGCTTGC
CGTTGGCCGAGGCCGAGCGCCTGGTTGCGTCGATCCGGGCCAAAGGGGCCAAGCTGGCCGTGCCTGGCGT
GGTGGACCTGTCGGAGCTGGCCGCCGAGGCGAACGGAGTGGCGAAAATCGTTCTGGAATCCGTCCAGGAC
ATGCTTTTGAAGCTCGCCTTGCAGATGGCCCGCGACGACTACGAGGATCGGCGCGAGCGTCAACGTCAGG
GTGTCCAGTTGGCGAAGGCCGCCGGCCGCTACACCGGCCGCAAACGTGACGCCGGCATGCACGACCGCAT
CATCACGCTTCGCTCCGGCGGATCGAGCATTGCCAAGACGGCCAAGCTGGTCGGATGCAGCCCGAGCCAG
GTCAAACGAGTGTGGGCGGCCTGGAACGCGCAGCAGCAAAAATAAAGCCGGGCAGTGCCCGGCTTTTCTC
ACCTTTTCGCGTCCCGCAGGGCCGCTGCGAGCGCCCTACCTAGATCCTCGCTTTCCCCCTCGGTGTAGTC
CGGCCAGGGCACGAAGGGCGCGGATGCGAACCTGTTGAGCAGGTCAGATCTAGGGCGGCGGATTTGTCCT
ACTCAGGAGAGCGTTCACCGACAAACAACAGATAAAACGAAAGGCCCAGTCTTTCGACTGAGCCTTTCGT
TTTATTTGATGCCTGCCGAATTCGGATCCGGAGCTCGACACGACATTGTCGTCACCTTTGTCGGGTCCGC
GACAAGCTTTTTGTTCCTCGATCCCGTATGTTTTCGCCTAAATATCTGAAACAGCAGCAAATTATTTTTC
GTTAGCTCAATCGGCCCACTTGGCACGAGTCTTGAAATTTATTGCGAGGCGGCGGAGCTGCCGGCCGCAT
CCGTGCGGCATAACCACGGTTGTGAACAAATGAAGGAAGGCCAAATGCGTAAAGGCGAAGAGCTGTTCAC
TGGTGTCGTCCCTATTCTGGTGGAACTGGATGGTGATGTCAACGGTCATAAGTTTTCCGTGCGTGGCGAG
GGTGAAGGTGACGCAACTAATGGTAAACTGACGCTGAAGTTCATCTGTACTACTGGTAAACTGCCGGTAC
CTTGGCCGACTCTGGTAACGACGCTGACTTATGGTGTTCAGTGCTTTGCTCGTTATCCGGACCATATGAA
GCAGCATGACTTCTTCAAGTCCGCCATGCCGGAAGGCTATGTGCAGGAACGCACGATTTCCTTTAAGGAT
GACGGCACGTACAAAACGCGTGCGGAAGTGAAATTTGAAGGCGATACCCTGGTAAACCGCATTGAGCTGA
AAGGCATTGACTTTAAAGAAGATGGCAATATCCTGGGCCATAAGCTGGAATACAATTTTAACAGCCACAA
TGTTTACATCACCGCCGATAAACAAAAAAATGGCATTAAAGCGAATTTTAAAATTCGCCACAACGTTGAG
GATGGCAGCGTGCAGCTGGCTGATCACTACCAGCAAAACACTCCAATCGGTGATGGTCCTGTTCTGCTGC
CAGACAATCACTATCTGAGCACGCAAAGCGTTCTGTCTAAAGATCCGAACGAGAAACGCGATCATATGGT
TCTGCTGGAGTTCGTAACCGCAGCGGGCATCACGCATGGTATGGATGAACTGTACAAATGAGCTTAAGGC
GCTCCTTCGTTTTACAACGTCGTGACTGGG
Features (pLannotate 1.2.2; 14 found; start..end, strand, type, name):
      9..103     +  terminator     lambda t0 terminator: transcription terminator from phage lambda
    213..1025    +  CDS            aphA1: KKA1_ECOLX - Also known as nptI. Protein inferred from homology: Swiss-Prot protein existence level 3. Resistance to kanamycin and structurally-related aminoglycosides, including amikacin. From Escherichia coli.
   1179..1287    +  oriT           oriT: incP origin of transfer
   1348..2496    -  CDS            trfA: trans-acting replication protein that binds to and activates oriV
   2548..2829    -  CDS            tnpA (fragment): TN5P_ECOLX - Also known as tnp. Experimental evidence at protein level: Swiss-Prot protein existence level 1. Mediates transposition of transposon Tn5 by a 'cut and paste' mechanism. First, the monomeric transposase binds the 19 bp inverted DNA repeats flanking the transposon. Then, dimerization of the DNA- bound transposase creates a synaptic DNA complex. After nicking of the first DNA strand, excision of the transposon proceeds through a series of intermediates. The transposase then mediates the insertion of the transposon at a new site by strand transfer. The activity of the wild- type tran
   2889..3420    -  rep_origin     oriV: incP origin of replication
   3476..3511    -  rep_origin     CloDF13 ori (fragment): Plasmids containing the CloDF13 (CDF) origin of replication can be propagated in E. coli cells that contain additional plasmids with compatible origins.
   3635..3943    -  CDS            parE: PARE_ECOLX - Experimental evidence at protein level: Swiss-Prot protein existence level 1. Toxin component of a type II toxin-antitoxin (TA) system involved in plasmid partition. Acts by inhibiting DNA gyrase, converting supercoiled plasmid DNA into a singly cleaved linear form in an ATP-dependent fashion. To do so it probably interacts with one of the gyrase subunits. Gyrase inhibition is prevented by antitoxin ParD, and is reversed in vitro by incubation with ParD. In cells that have lost the plasmid filamentation and growth inhibition occur; this is suppressed when ParD is supplied in trans
   3943..4191    -  CDS            parD: PARD_ECOLX - Experimental evidence at protein level: Swiss-Prot protein existence level 1. Antitoxin component of a type II toxin-antitoxin (TA) system involved in plasmid partition. Inhibits the anti-DNA gyrase activity of toxin ParE; reverses and restores gyrase catalytic activity in vitro. The parDE operon alone is capable of stabilizing an RK2-derived minireplicon under defined growth conditions in several different Gram- negative bacteria. It does so by the post-segregational killing (PSK) of plasmid-free cells, also referred to as a plasmid addiction system. Binds its own promoter, autor
   4320..5162    +  CDS            parB: PARB4_ECOLX - Protein predicted: Swiss-Prot protein existence level 4. Involved in plasmid partition. From Escherichia coli.
   5126..5782    +  CDS            parA: PARA4_ECOLX - Protein inferred from homology: Swiss-Prot protein existence level 3. Involved in plasmid partition. From Escherichia coli.
   5942..6028    -  terminator     rrnB T1 terminator: Escherichia coli rrnB; transcription terminator T1 from the E. coli rrnB gene
   6275..6988    +  CDS            superfolder GFP: GFP variant that folds robustly even when fused to poorly folded proteins (Pédelacq et al., 2006)
   7007..7030    +  CDS            lacZα (fragment): LacZα fragment of β-galactosidase; lacZ fragment
