[The description below was written by a language model from this plasmid's Addgene catalogue record and pLannotate feature annotations shown in this document.]
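Description:
pOPS0534 is a low-copy, broad-host-range bacterial reporter plasmid built on the pOGG026 backbone by Golden Gate assembly of domesticated synthetic modules. It is one member of a barcoded "Plasmid-ID" set in which the plasmids are identical apart from a 12-nucleotide identifier sequence. The annotated 7,030 nt sequence shows an RK2/IncP-type replicon: oriV together with the trfA gene, whose product binds and activates oriV. An IncP oriT allows conjugative mobilisation from a suitable donor strain, consistent with the specialised donor listed as the growth strain. Stable inheritance without selection is supported by the par region, comprising the parD/parE antitoxin–toxin addiction system, which kills plasmid-free segregants, and the parA and parB partition genes. Selection is by kanamycin through aphA1 (nptI). The short tnpA, CloDF13 ori and lacZα hits are fragments, probably cloning remnants rather than functional parts.

The payload consists of three modules. The promoter module is PsNifH, a nifH (nitrogenase gene) promoter that is not annotated in the feature table but presumably occupies the unannotated stretch upstream of the reporter. The coding module is superfolder GFP. The terminator module carries the unique barcode plus a universal primer-binding site. The lambda t0 and rrnB T1 terminators flank the cassette and insulate it from backbone transcription. According to the associated study, the design lets many rhizobial strains each be tagged with a distinct plasmid. The barcode, amplified from the shared primer site, identifies which strain occupies a legume nodule and so measures competitiveness. GFP driven by the nifH promoter reports nitrogen-fixation gene expression in the same nodules.
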