Addgene plasmid #133175: pOPS0534
Purpose: Reporter plasmid with a 12-nucleotide specific "barcode" sequence. This plasmid is not available as an individual bacterial stab, but can be requested as part of the Plasmid-ID Kit (Kit #1000000168 ).
Depositing lab: Philip Poole. Depositing organization: University of Oxford. Publication: Optimizing Rhizobium-legume symbioses by simultaneous measurement of rhizobial competitiveness and N2 fixation in nodules. Mendoza-Suarez MA, Geddes BA, Sanchez-Canizares C, Ramirez-Gonzalez RH, Kirchhelle C, Jorrin B, Poole PS. Proc Natl Acad Sci U S A. 2020 May 5;117(18):9822-9831. doi: 10.1073/pnas.1921225117. Epub 2020 Apr 21. PubMed 32317381.
Backbone
  Vector backbone: pOGG026 (Addgene ID 113992)
  Vector type: Bacterial Expression
Growth in bacteria
  Bacterial resistance: Kanamycin, 50 μg/mL
  Growth temperature: 37°C
  Growth strain: ST18 (S17 delta pir delta hemA)
  Copy number: Low Copy
Gene/Insert
  Gene/Insert name: PU module (PsNifH from pOGG043), SC module (sfGFP from pOGG037), and T module (AAGGCGCTCCTT and universal primer binding site)
  Species: Synthetic
  Mutation: Domesticated for Golden Gate cloning
  Cloning method: Unknown
Terms and licenses: Academic/Nonprofit Terms; Industry Terms: Not Available to Industry
Depositor comments: The only difference is the sequence: AAGGCGCTCCTT . Please note that this plasmid may require a unique bacterial strain, so make sure to confirm that you can also obtain the appropriate growth strain. Please contact us or contact our distributors if you have any questions. This plasmid is not available as an individual bacterial stab, but can be requested as part of the Plasmid-ID Kit (Kit #1000000168 ).
How to cite: pOPS0534 was a gift from Philip Poole (Addgene plasmid # 133175)
